>Addgene plasmid | pICH45131 | analyzer sequence | sequence record 75019
TACTTGAGACCACGAAGTGGCTCTTCAGTGGACGAAAGGGCCTCGTGATACGCCTATTTTTATAGGTTAA
TGTCATGATAATAATGGTTTCTTAGACGTCAGGTGGCACTTTTCGGGGAAATGTGCGCGGAACCCCTATT
TGTTTATTTTTCTAAATACATTCAAATATGTATCCGCTCATGAGACAATAACCCTGATAAATGCTTCAAT
AATATTGAAAAAGGAAGAGTATGCGCTCACGCAACTGGTCCAGAACCTTGACCGAACGCAGCGGTGGTAA
CGGCGCAGTGGCGGTTTTCATGGCTTGTTATGACTGTTTTTTTGGGGTACAGTCTATGCCTCGGGCATCC
AAGCAGCAAGCGCGTTACGCCGTGGGTCGATGTTTGATGTTATGGAGCAGCAACGATGTTACGCAGCAGG
GCAGTCGCCCTAAAACAAAGTTAAACATCATGAGGGAAGCGGTGATCGCCGAAGTATCGACTCAACTATC
AGAGGTAGTTGGCGTCATCGAGCGCCATCTCGAACCGACGTTGCTGGCCGTACATTTGTACGGCTCCGCA
GTGGATGGCGGCCTGAAGCCACACAGCGATATTGATTTGCTGGTTACGGTGACCGTAAGGCTTGATGAAA
CAACGCGGCGAGCTTTGATCAACGACCTTTTGGAAACTTCGGCTTCCCCTGGAGAGAGCGAGATTCTCCG
CGCTGTAGAAGTCACCATTGTTGTGCACGACGACATCATTCCGTGGCGTTATCCAGCTAAGCGCGAACTG
CAATTTGGAGAATGGCAGCGCAATGACATTCTTGCAGGTATCTTCGAGCCAGCCACGATCGACATTGATC
TGGCTATCTTGCTGACAAAAGCAAGAGAACATAGCGTTGCCTTGGTAGGTCCAGCGGCGGAGGAACTCTT
TGATCCGGTTCCTGAACAGGATCTATTTGAGGCGCTAAATGAAACCTTAACGCTATGGAACTCGCCGCCC
GACTGGGCTGGCGATGAGCGAAATGTAGTGCTTACGTTGTCCCGCATTTGGTACAGCGCAGTAACCGGCA
AAATCGCGCCGAAGGATGTCGCTGCCGACTGGGCAATGGAGCGCCTGCCGGCCCAGTATCAGCCCGTCAT
ACTTGAAGCTAGACAGGCTTATCTTGGACAAGAAGAAGATCGCTTGGCCTCGCGCGCAGATCAGTTGGAA
GAATTTGTCCATTACGTAAAAGGCGAGATCACCAAGGTAGTCGGCAAATAACTGTCAGACCAAGTTTACT
CATATATACTTTAGATTGATTTAAAACTTCATTTTTAATTTAAAAGGATCTAGGTGAAGATCCTTTTTGA
TAATCTCATGACCAAAATCCCTTAACGTGAGTTTTCGTTCCACTGAGCGTCAGACCCCGTAGAAAAGATC
AAAGGATCTTCTTGAGATCCTTTTTTTCTGCGCGTAATCTGCTGCTTGCAAACAAAAAAACCACCGCTAC
CAGCGGTGGTTTGTTTGCCGGATCAAGAGCTACCAACTCTTTTTCCGAAGGTAACTGGCTTCAGCAGAGC
GCAGATACCAAATACTGTCCTTCTAGTGTAGCCGTAGTTAGGCCACCACTTCAAGAACTCTGTAGCACCG
CCTACATACCTCGCTCTGCTAATCCTGTTACCAGTGGCTGCTGCCAGTGGCGATAAGTCGTGTCTTACCG
GGTTGGACTCAAGACGATAGTTACCGGATAAGGCGCAGCGGTCGGGCTGAACGGGGGGTTCGTGCACACA
GCCCAGCTTGGAGCGAACGACCTACACCGAACTGAGATACCTACAGCGTGAGCTATGAGAAAGCGCCACG
CTTCCCGAAGGGAGAAAGGCGGACAGGTATCCGGTAAGCGGCAGGGTCGGAACAGGAGAGCGCACGAGGG
AGCTTCCAGGGGGAAACGCCTGGTATCTTTATAGTCCTGTCGGGTTTCGCCACCTCTGACTTGAGCGTCG
ATTTTTGTGATGCTCGTCAGGGGGGCGGAGCCTATGGAAAAACGCCAGCAACGCGGCCTTTTTACGGTTC
CTGGCCTTTTGCTGGCCTTTTGCTCACATGTTCTTTCCTGCGTTATCCCCTGATTCTGTGGATAACCGTA
TTACCGCCTTTGAGTGAGCTGATACCGCTCGCCGCAGCCGAACGACCGAGCGCAGCGAGTCAGTGAGCGA
GGAAGCGGAAGAGCGCCCAATACGCAAACCGCCTCTCCCCGCGCGTTGGCCGATTCATTAATCACTCTGT
GGTCTCAGGAGTTGTTGCCGAAAACATTCAACAAAATCAATCAAAGGTATCAGTTAATATCATTGTCGAC
GGTTTTATATTATTAACTTATGATCGTAAGAACTTCGTATCACTTTTTGTTTCATCTAACTGCATTGTTT
TACATAACATTGATATATATTTGTTTGGTAAGTGTTTCTAGTTTCACTTAAAAACTTTGTAGTTTGGCGT
TCGAAACAAACTTGATAAGAAAAAAAAGAAAATATTATTGAGAGCATGAAGTGGATTGGAATTAAAGAAA
ACAAGGAAAAAGAAAAAAATAGATTGGAATAATTTCAAATATTTCTTTCCAATAATTCAAGCATTTATCT
TTGAAAATTTCCCCAAAGTTTCTTTGTGTACAAATGACAAGTGTTTTCGTTGCAGCTAAAGAATCTAGCA
AAAGCTTATGGACTAGAGAGTGACACATAGGACAAGATAACGACAATCCCAAAATCTCATAAGCCAATCA
CTAAACAGATACAGATACTTCACAGATAACAAACCTTACTCTTAACATTGCTATAAAGTGGACGTATACC
CCAACCATTTTCAA
Features (pLannotate 1.2.2; 7 found; start..end, strand, type, name):
    126..230     +  promoter       AmpR promoter: bla
    221..301     -  CDS            int (fragment): INT2_ECOLX - Protein inferred from homology: Swiss-Prot protein existence level 3. Putative integrase believed to be involved in the insertion of antibiotic resistance genes into plasmids and transposons. From Escherichia coli.
    387..443     +  CDS            GmR (fragment): gentamycin acetyltransferase; aacC1; confers resistance to gentamycin
    450..1238    +  CDS            aadA: S3AD_ECOLX - Experimental evidence at protein level: Swiss-Prot protein existence level 1. Mediates bacterial resistance to the antibiotics streptomycin and spectinomycin. From Escherichia coli.
   1412..2000    +  rep_origin     ori: high-copy-number ColE1/pMB1/pBR322/pUC origin of replication
   2183..2232    +  CDS            lacI (fragment): lac repressor; lacI; The lac repressor binds to the lac operator to inhibit transcription in E. coli. This inhibition can be relieved by adding lactose or isopropyl-β-D-thiogalactopyranoside (IPTG).
   2465..2485    +  rep_origin     R6K γ ori (fragment): γ replication origin from E. coli plasmid R6K; requires the R6K initiator protein pi for replication
